>Addgene plasmid #15806 | pDEST17-UbE2R2 | addgene full sequence | sequence record 422381 | Addgene NGS Result
TAATACGACTCACTATAGGGAGACCACAACGGTTTCCCTCTAGAAATAATTTTGTTTAACTTTAAGAAGG
AGATATACATATGCGGGGTTCTCATCATCATCATCATCATGGTATGGCTAGCATGACTGGTGGACAGCAA
ATGGGTCGGGATCTGTACGACGATGACGATAAGGATCCGAGCTCGAGATCTGCAGATCAAACAAGTTTGT
ACAAAAAAGCAGGCTCCGCGGCCGCCCCCTTCACCATGGCCCAGCAGCAGATGACCAGCTCGCAGAAGGC
CCTGATGCTCGAGCTGAAATCCCTGCAGGAGGAACCGGTGGAGGGCTTCCGGATCACCCTGGTGGACGAG
TCCGACCTCTACAACTGGGAGGTGGCCATCTTCGGACCCCCCAACACCCTCTACGAAGGCGGCTACTTCA
AGGCGCATATTAAATTTCCTATTGACTACCCCTATTCACCACCTACCTTCAGATTCTTGACCAAAATGTG
GCACCCCAACATTTATGAGAATGGAGATGTATGCATTTCGATTCTTCATCCGCCTGTAGATGACCCACAG
AGTGGAGAACTGCCTTCTGAAAGGTGGAATCCTACTCAGAATGTGAGGACTATCCTATTAAGTGTAATCT
CACTGCTTAATGAGCCCAACACCTTCTCCCCAGCCAATGTCGATGCTTCAGTTATGTTCAGGAAATGGAG
AGACAGTAAAGGAAAAGACAAAGAATATGCTGAAATTATTAGGAAACAAGTTTCAGCCACTAAGGCCGAA
GCAGAAAAGGATGGAGTGAAGGTCCCCACAACCCTGGCGGAATACTGCATCAAAACTAAAGTGCCTTCCA
ATGACAACAGCTCAGATTTGCTTTACGACGACTTGTATGATGACGACATTGATGATGAAGATGAGGAGGA
GGAAGATGCCGACTGTTATGATGATGATGATTCTGGGAATGAGGAGTCGTGAGTCGACGAAGGGTGGGCG
CGCCGACCCAGCTTTCTTGTACAAAGTGGTTCGATCTGGTACCATGGAATTCGAAGCTTGATCCGGCTGC
TAACAAAGCCCGAAAGGAAGCTGAGTTGGCTGCTGCCACCGCTGAGCAATAACTAGCATAACCCCTTGGG
GCCTCTAAACGGGTCTTGAGGGGTTTTTTGCTGAAAGGAGGAACTATATCCGGATCTGGCGTAATAGCGA
AGAGGCCCGCACCGATCGCCCTTCCCAACAGTTGCGCAGCCTGAATGGCGAATGGG
[124 nt withheld, positions 1247-1370]
C
[91 nt withheld, positions 1372-1462]
A
[49 nt withheld, positions 1464-1512]
CCTTTGACGTTGGAGTCCACGTTCTTT
[37 nt withheld, positions 1540-1576]
ACCCTATCTCGGTCTATTCTTTTGATTTATAAGGGATTTTGCCGATTTCGGCCTATTGGTTAAAAAATGA
GCTGATTTAACAAAAATTTAACGCGAATTTTAACAAAATATTAACGCTTACAATTTAGGTGGCACTTTTC
GGGGAAATGTGCGCGGAACCCCTATTTGTTTATTTTTCTAAATACATTCAAATATGTATCCGCTCATGAG
ACAATAACCCTGATAAATGCTTCAATAATATTGAAAAAGGAAGAGTATGAGTATTCAACATTTCCGTGTC
GCCCTTATTCCCTTTTTTGCGGCATTTTGCCTTCCTGTTTTTGCTCACCCAGAAACGCTGGTGAAAGTAA
AAGATGCTGAAGATCAGTTGGGTGCACGAGTGGGTTACATCGAACTGGATCTCAACAGCGGTAAGATCCT
TGAGAGTTTTCGCCCCGAAGAACGTTTTCCAATGATGAGCACTTTTAAAGTTCTGCTATGTGGCGCGGTA
TTATCCCGTATTGACGCCGGGCAAGAGCAACTCGGTCGCCGCATACACTATTCTCAGAATGACTTGGTTG
AGTACTCACCAGTCACAGAAAAGCATCTTACGGATGGCATGACAGTAAGAGAATTATGCAGTGCTGCCAT
AACCATGAGTGATAACACTGCGGCCAACTTACTTCTGACAACGATCGGAGGACCGAAGGAGCTAACCGCT
TTTTTGCACAACATGGGGGATCATGTAACTCGCCTTGATCGTTGGGAACCGGAGCTGAATGAAGCCATAC
CAAACGACGAGCGTGACACCACGATGCCTGTAGCAATGGCAACAACGTTGCGCAAACTATTAACTGGCGA
ACTACTTACTCTAGCTTCCCGGCAACAATTAATAGACTGGATGGAGGCGGATAAAGTTGCAGGACCACTT
CTGCGCTCGGCCCTTCCGGCTGGCTGGTTTATTGCTGATAAATCTGGAGCCGGTGAGCGTGGGTCTCGCG
GTATCATTGCAGCACTGGGGCCAGATGGTAAGCCCTCCCGTATCGTAGTTATCTACACGACGGGGAGTCA
GGCAACTATGGATGAACGAAATAGACAGATCGCTGAGATAGGTGCCTCACTGATTAAGCATTGGTAACTG
TCAGACCAAGTTTACTCATATATACTTTAGATTGATTTAAAACTTCATTTTTAATTTAAAAGGATCTAGG
TGAAGATCCTTTTTGATAATCTCATGACCAAAATCCCTTAACGTGAGTTTTCGTTCCACTGAGCGTCAGA
CCCCGTAGAAAAGATCAAAGGATCTTCTTGAGATCCTTTTTTTCTGCGCGTAATCTGCTGCTTGCAAACA
AAAAAACCACCGCTACCAGCGGTGGTTTGTTTGCCGGATCAAGAGCTACCAACTCTTTTTCCGAAGGTAA
CTGGCTTCAGCAGAGCGCAGATACCAAATACTGTTCTTCTAGTGTAGCCGTAGTTAGGCCACCACTTCAA
GAACTCTGTAGCACCGCCTACATACCTCGCTCTGCTAATCCTGTTACCAGTGGCTGCTGCCAGTGGCGAT
AAGTCGTGTCTTACCGGGTTGGACTCAAGACGATAGTTACCGGATAAGGCGCAGCGGTCGGGCTGAACGG
GGGGTTCGTGCACACAGCCCAGCTTGGAGCGAACGACCTACACCGAACTGAGATACCTACAGCGTGAGCT
ATGAGAAAGCGCCACGCTTCCCGAAGGGAGAAAGGCGGACAGGTATCCGGTAAGCGGCAGGGTCGGAACA
GGAGAGCGCACGAGGGAGCTTCCAGGGGGAAACGCCTGGTATCTTTATAGTCCTGTCGGGTTTCGCCACC
TCTGACTTGAGCGTCGATTTTTGTGATGCTCGTCAGGGGGGCGGAGCCTATGGAAAAACGCCAGCAACGC
GGCCTTTTTACGGTTCCTGGCCTTTTGCTGGCCTTTTGCTCACATGTTCTTTCCTGCGTTATCCCCTGAT
TCTGTGGATAACCGTATTACCGCCTTTGAGTGAGCTGATACCGCTCGCCGCAGCCGAACGACCGAGCGCA
GCGAGTCAGTGAGCGAGGAAGCGGAAGAGCGCCCAATACGCAAACCGCCTCTCCCCGCGCGTTGGCCGAT
TCATTAATGCAGGATCTCGATCCCGCGAAAT
Features (pLannotate 1.2.2; 16 found; start..end, strand, type, name):
      1..19      +  promoter       T7 promoter: promoter for bacteriophage T7 RNA polymerase
     51..73      +  RBS            RBS: efficient ribosome binding site from bacteriophage T7 gene 10 (Olins and Rangwala, 1989)
     93..113     +  CDS            capTEV™ (fragment): composite tag for in vivo biotinylation, TEV protease cleavage, and 6xHis tagging
    114..146     +  CDS            T7 tag (gene 10 leader): leader peptide from bacteriophage T7 gene 10 promotes efficient translation in E. coli
    150..173     +  CDS            Xpress™ tag: Xpress™ epitope tag, including an enterokinase recognition and cleavage site
    201..225     +  protein_bind   attB1: mutant version of attB; recombination site for the Gateway® BP reaction BP Clonase™
    246..959     +  CDS            UBE2R2: UB2R2_HUMAN - Also known as CDC34B, UBC3B. Experimental evidence at protein level: Swiss-Prot protein existence level 1. Accepts ubiquitin from the E1 complex and catalyzes its covalent attachment to other proteins. In vitro catalyzes monoubiquitination and 'Lys-48'-linked polyubiquitination. May be involved in degradation of katenin. From Homo sapiens (Human).
    986..1010    -  protein_bind   attB2: mutant version of attB; recombination site for the Gateway® BP reaction BP Clonase™
   1046..1095    +  CDS            SET1 (fragment): solubility-enhancement tag derived from T7 phage gene 10B
   1103..1150    +  terminator     T7 terminator: transcription terminator for bacteriophage T7 RNA polymerase
   1176..1242    +  CDS            lacZα (fragment): LacZα fragment of β-galactosidase; lacZ fragment
   1247..1675    +  rep_origin     f1 ori (sequence partly withheld): f1 bacteriophage origin of replication; arrow indicates direction of (+) strand synthesis
   1728..1832    +  promoter       AmpR promoter: bla
   1833..2693    +  CDS            AmpR: β-lactamase; bla; confers resistance to ampicillin, carbenicillin, and related antibiotics
   2864..3452    +  rep_origin     ori: high-copy-number ColE1/pMB1/pBR322/pUC origin of replication
   3635..3688    +  CDS            lacI (fragment): lac repressor; lacI; The lac repressor binds to the lac operator to inhibit transcription in E. coli. This inhibition can be relieved by adding lactose or isopropyl-β-D-thiogalactopyranoside (IPTG).
