[The description below was written by a language model from this plasmid's Addgene catalogue record and pLannotate feature annotations shown in this document.]
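Description:
pDEST17-UbE2R2 is a bacterial expression plasmid carrying the human ubiquitin-conjugating enzyme UBE2R2 (also known as CDC34B or UBC3B), placed in the Invitrogen pDEST17 backbone by Gateway recombination. The roughly 0.7 kb coding sequence sits between attB1 and attB2 sites, the scars left by recombination. Transcription is driven by a bacteriophage T7 promoter followed by the T7 gene 10 ribosome binding site, and ends at a T7 terminator. Expression therefore requires an E. coli host that supplies T7 RNA polymerase. The catalogue lists an N-terminal His tag contributed by the backbone. In the annotated sequence the His-tag region appears as a short match to a composite 6xHis tag, followed by a T7 gene 10 leader and an Xpress epitope with its enterokinase cleavage site, all upstream of attB1. Ampicillin resistance (β-lactamase under its own promoter) provides selection, and a ColE1/pMB1-type origin supports replication. An f1 origin is also present, along with small lacZα and lacI fragments that appear to be non-functional remnants.

Some details of the record do not agree. The sequenced record is about 3.7 kb, shorter than expected from the stated 4.9 kb backbone plus insert. The T7 leader, Xpress tag and f1 origin are also not typical of pDEST17, so the actual backbone may differ from the one named. The origin is annotated as high copy, whereas the catalogue says low copy.

UBE2R2 accepts ubiquitin from an E1 enzyme and catalyses its attachment to substrates, including Lys-48-linked chain formation. The construct is suited to producing tagged recombinant E2 for affinity purification. The associated publication title, on E1-dependent charging of E2 enzymes, points to use in in vitro ubiquitination assays.
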