Addgene plasmid #15806: pDEST17-UbE2R2
Depositing lab: Wade Harper. Depositing organization: Harvard Medical School. Publication: Dual E1 activation systems for ubiquitin differentially regulate E2 enzyme charging. Jin J, Li X, Gygi SP, Harper JW. Nature. 2007 Jun 28. 447(7148):1135-8. 10.1038/nature05902 PubMed 17597759.
Backbone
  Vector backbone: pDEST17
  Backbone manufacturer: Invitrogen
  Backbone size w/o insert (bp): 4900
  Vector type: Bacterial Expression
Growth in bacteria
  Bacterial resistance: Ampicillin, 100 μg/mL
  Growth temperature: 37°C
  Growth strain: DH5alpha
  Copy number: Low Copy
Gene/Insert
  Gene/Insert name: Ubiquitin conjugating enzyme UbE2R2 (alt name: UbE2R2)
  Species: H. sapiens (human)
  Insert size (bp): 717
  GenBank ID: NM_017811
  Entrez Gene: UBE2R2 (a.k.a. RP11-176F3.4, CDC34B, FLJ20419, MGC10481, UBC3B)
  Tag / fusion protein: His (N terminal on backbone)
  Cloning method: Gateway Cloning
  Sequencing primers: 5′ T7
Terms and licenses: Academic/Nonprofit Terms; Industry Terms: Not Available to Industry
How to cite: pDEST17-UbE2R2 was a gift from Wade Harper (Addgene plasmid # 15806 ; http://n2t.net/addgene:15806 ; RRID:Addgene_15806)
