>Addgene plasmid #15806 | pDEST17-UbE2R2 | depositor partial sequence | sequence record 8357 | Author sequence
ATGGCCCAGCAGCAGATGACCAGCTCGCAGAAGGCCCTGATGCTCGAGCTGAAATCCCTGCAGGAGGAAC
CGGTGGAGGGCTTCCGGATCACCCTGGTGGACGAGTCCGACCTCTACAACTGGGAGGTGGCCATCTTCGG
ACCCCCCAACACCCTCTACGAAGGCGGCTACTTCAAGGCGCATATTAAATTTCCTATTGACTACCCCTAT
TCACCACCTACCTTCAGATTCTTGACCAAAATGTGGCACCCCAACATTTATGAGAATGGAGATGTATGCA
TTTCGATTCTTCATCCGCCTGTAGATGACCCACAGAGTGGAGAACTGCCTTCTGAAAGGTGGAATCCTAC
TCAGAATGTGAGGACTATCCTATTAAGTGTAATCTCACTGCTTAATGAGCCCAACACCTTCTCCCCAGCC
AATGTCGATGCTTCAGTTATGTTCAGGAAATGGAGAGACAGTAAAGGAAAAGACAAAGAATATGCTGAAA
TTATTAGGAAACAAGTTTCAGCCACTAAGGCCGAAGCAGAAAAGGATGGAGTGAAGGTCCCCACAACCCT
GGCGGAATACTGCATCAAAACTAAAGTGCCTTCCAATGACAACAGCTCAGATTTGCTTTACGACGACTTG
TATGATGACGACATTGATGATGAAGATGAGGAGGAGGAAGATGCCGACTGTTATGATGATGATGATTCTG
GGAATGAGGAGTCGTGA
