>Addgene plasmid #15806 | pDEST17-UbE2R2 | addgene partial sequence | sequence record 22257 | T7 5'-TAATACGACTCACTATAGGG-3'
AAATAATTTTTGTTTAACTTTAAGAAGGAGATATACATATGCGGGGTTCTCATCATCATCATCATCATGG
TATGGCTAGCATGACTGGTGGACAGCAAATGGGTCGGGATCTGTACGACGATGACGATAAGGATCCGAGC
TCGAGATCTGCAGATCAAACAAGTTTGTACAAAAAAGCAGGCTCCGCGGCCGCCCCCTTCACCATGGCCC
AGCAGCAGATGACCAGCTCGCAGAAGGCCCTGATGCTCGAGCTGAAATCCCTGCAGGAGGAACCGGTGGA
GGGCTTCCGGATCACCCTGGTGGACGAGTCCGACCTCTACAACTGGGAGGTGGCCATCTTCGGACCCCCC
AACACCCTCTACGAAGGCGGCTACTTCAAGGCGCATATTAAATTTCCTATTGACTACCCCTATTCACCAC
CTACCTTCAGATTCTTGACCAAAATGTGGCACCCCAACATTTATGAGAATGGAGATGTATGCATTTCGAT
TCTTCATCCGCCTGTAGATGACCCACAGAGTGGAGAACTGCCTTCTGAAAGGTGGAATCCTACTCAGAAT
GTGAGGACTATCCTATTAAGTGTAATCTCACTGCTTAATGAGCCCAACACCTTCTCCCCAGCCAATGTCG
ATGCTTCAGTTATGTTCAGGAAATGGAGAGACAGTAAAGGAAAAGACAAAGAATATGCTGAAATTATTAG
GAAACAAGTTTCAGCCAC
